>Addgene plasmid #50973 | AAV-flex-oChIEF-citrine | depositor full sequence | sequence record 76822 | mammalian codon-optimzed ChIEF-citrine in flexed AAV vector
TTCTTTCCTGCGTTATCCCCTGATTCTGTGGATAACCGTATTACCGCCTTTGAGTGAGCTGATACCGCTC
GCCGCAGCCGAACGACCGAGCGCAGCGAGTCAGTGAGCGAGGAAGCGGAAGAGCGCCCAATACGCAAACC
GCCTCTCCCCGCGCGTTGGCCGATTCATTAATGCAGCTGGCACGACAGGTTTCCCGACTGGAAAGCGGGC
AGTGAGCGCAACGCAATTAATGTGAGTTAGCTCACTCATTAGGCACCCCAGGCTTTACACTTTATGCTTC
CGGCTCGTATGTTGTGTGGAATTGTGAGCGGATAACAATTTCACACAGGAAACAGCTATGACCATGATTA
CGCCAGATTTAATTAAGGCCTTAATTAGGCTGCGCGCTCGCTCGCTCACTGAGGCCGCCCGGGCAAAGCC
CGGGCGTCGGGCGACCTTTGGTCGCCCGGCCTCAGTGAGCGAGCGAGCGCGCAGAGAGGGAGTGGCCAAC
TCCATCACTAGGGGTTCCTTGTAGTTAATGATTAACCCGCCATGCTACTTATCTACGTAGCCATGCTCTA
GGAAGATCTCTGCAGAGGGCCCTGCGTATGAGTGCAAGTGGGTTTTAGGACCAGGATGAGGCGGGGTGGG
GGTGCCTACCTGACGACCGACCCCACCCACTGGACAAGCACCCAACCCCCATTCCCCAAATTGCGCATCC
CCTATCAGAGAGGGGGAGGGGAAACAGGATGCGGCGAGGCGCGTGCGCACTGCCAGCTTCAGCACCGCGG
ACAGTGCCTTCGCCCCCGCCTGGCGGCGCGCGCCACCGCCGCCTCAGCACTGAAGGCGCGCTGACGTCAC
TCGCCGGTCCCCCGCAAACTCCCCTTCCCGGCCACCTTGGTCGCGTCCGCGCCGCCGCCGGCCCAGCCGG
ACCGCACCACGCGAGGCGCGAGATAGGGGGGCACGGGCGCGACCATCTGCGCTGCGGCGCCGGCGACTCA
GCGCTGCCTCAGTCTGCGGTGGGCAGCGGAGGAGTCGTGTCGTGCCTGAGAGCGCAGTCGAATTCAAGCT
GATAGCAAGGATCCTCTAGAGTCGACTCCGGAATAACTTCGTATAGGATACTTTATACGAAGTTATGCAG
AATGGTAGCTGGATTGTAGCTGCTATTAGCAATATGAAACCTCTTAATAACTTCGTATAGCATACATTAT
ACGAAGTTATGGCGCGCCCTACTACTTGTACAGCTCGTCCATGCCGAGAGTGATCCCGGCGGCGGTCACG
AACTCCAGCAGGACCATGTGATCGCGCTTCTCGTTGGGGTCTTTGCTCAGGGCGGACTGGTAGCTCAGGT
AGTGGTTGTCGGGCAGCAGCACGGGGCCGTCGCCGATGGGGGTGTTCTGCTGGTAGTGGTCGGCGAGCTG
CACGCTGCCGTCCTCGATGTTGTGGCGGATCTTGAAGTTCACCTTGATGCCGTTCTTCTGCTTGTCGGCC
ATGATATAGACGTTGTGGCTGTTGTAGTTGTACTCCAGCTTGTGCCCCAGGATGTTGCCGTCCTCCTTGA
AGTCGATGCCCTTCAGCTCGATGCGGTTCACCAGGGTGTCGCCCTCGAACTTCACCTCGGCGCGGGTCTT
GTAGTTGCCGTCGTCCTTGAAGAAGATGGTGCGCTCCTGGACGTAGCCTTCGGGCATGGCGGACTTGAAG
AAGTCGTGCTGCTTCATGTGGTCGGGGTAGCGGGCGAAGCACATCAGGCCGTAGCCGAAGGTGGTCACGA
GGGTGGGCCAGGGCACGGGCAGCTTGCCGGTGGTGCAGATGAACTTCAGGGTCAGCTTGCCGTAGGTGGC
ATCGCCCTCGCCCTCGCCGGACACGCTGAACTTGTGGCCGTTTACGTCGCCGTCCAGCTCGACCAGGATG
GGCACCACCCCGGTGAACAGCTCCTCGCCCTTGCTCACCATCTCGAGGCTGCTCTCGTACTTGCCGGTGC
CCTTGTTCACGGCGCCGGCCTCGGCCTCGTCCTCCACCAGGGTCTCCACCTCGATCTCGGTGCCGCCGAT
GTTCAGCTTGGTGGTCTTTCTGATGTCGCCGTGGATCAGGATGTGCTCGTGGATCAGCACTCTCAGGTAG
TGGCCCAGCAGGCCCCAGCAGTTCTTGCTCATCAGGTCGATGATGGTGTGGCCCACGGTGCTGCCGTACA
CGCTCAGCACGCCGAAGCCCTCGGGGCCCAGGATGAACAGGATGGGGAACATGCCCCAGCTCACGAAGAA
CAGCCAGGCCATGCCGGTCACCACCTGTCTGCATCTGCCCTTGGGCACGGTGTGGTAGGCCTCGATGTAC
ACCTTGGCGGCGTTGAAGAAGGTGTAGATGCCGTAGCACAGGCCCATCAGGAAGAAGATCACTCTCACGT
AGCCCTTGCTCAGGGCGGCGGTGGTGCCCCACACGATGGTGCCGATGTCGCTCACCAGCAGGCCCATGGT
TCTCTTGTTGTAGTCGTTGGCCAGGCCGGTCAGGTTGCTCAGGTGGATCAGGACCACGGGGCAGGTCAGC
AGCCACTCGGCGTATCTCAGCCACACGGTCTTGTTGCCGTTGCTGCTGTAGATCACGGCGGGCTCGTCGA
ACTCGTGGAAGTACTCTATGATGAACTTGATCATCTCGATGGTGGCCACGTAGATCTCCTCCCAGCCGCA
GGTACTCTTCCAGGTCTGGTAGCCGTAGAACATCAGGCACAGGGCGCTCAGGGCGAAGGTGATCCACTGC
AGGATGTTGGCGGCCAGCTTCTCGGCGTTGGTGCCGTTACTCTTCAGCCAGGCCAGGCAGAAGCACTGGC
CGTTGTTGGGGATGCAGATCACGCTGCCGTTGTTCTCCAGGGTGTAGCTGGTCTGGAACAGCATTCTCTC
GTGGGCTCTGTGGAACACGTAGTCGGGGCCGTCCTGGGTGGCCACGGGCACGGTGGCGTCGCTGCCGGTG
CTGGCGCCGGCGCTGCCGGCGGCCAGGGCCACGGCCAGGGCCAGGGCCAGCAGCCAGGGTCTTCTGCTCA
CCATGGTGCTAGCATAACTTCGTATAAAGTATCCTATACGAAGTTATTTGCCTTAACCCAGAAATTATCA
CTGTTATTCTTTAGAATGGTGCAAAGAATAACTTCGTATAATGTATGCTATACGAAGTTATGAATTCGAT
ATCAAGCTTATCGATAATCAACCTCTGGATTACAAAATTTGTGAAAGATTGACTGGTATTCTTAACTATG
TTGCTCCTTTTACGCTATGTGGATACGCTGCTTTAATGCCTTTGTATCATGCTATTGCTTCCCGTATGGC
TTTCATTTTCTCCTCCTTGTATAAATCCTGGTTGCTGTCTCTTTATGAGGAGTTGTGGCCCGTTGTCAGG
CAACGTGGCGTGGTGTGCACTGTGTTTGCTGACGCAACCCCCACTGGTTGGGGCATTGCCACCACCTGTC
AGCTCCTTTCCGGGACTTTCGCTTTCCCCCTCCCTATTGCCACGGCGGAACTCATCGCCGCCTGCCTTGC
CCGCTGCTGGACAGGGGCTCGGCTGTTGGGCACTGACAATTCCGTGGTGTTGTCGGGGAAATCATCGTCC
TTTCCTTGGCTGCTCGCCTGTGTTGCCACCTGGATTCTGCGCGGGACGTCCTTCTGCTACGTCCCTTCGG
CCCTCAATCCAGCGGACCTTCCTTCCCGCGGCCTGCTGCCGGCTCTGCGGCCTCTTCCGCGTCTTCGCCT
TCGCCCTCAGACGAGTCGGATCTCCCTTTGGGCCGCCTCCCCGCATCGATACCGTCGACCTCGACCCGGG
CGGCCGCTTCGAGCAGACATGATAAGATACATTGATGAGTTTGGACAAACCACAACTAGAATGCAGTGAA
AAAAATGCTTTATTTGTGAAATTTGTGATGCTATTGCTTTATTTGTAACCATTATAAGCTGCAATAAACA
AGTTAACAACAACAATTGCATTCATTTTATGTTTCAGGTTCAGGGGGAGATGTGGGAGGTTTTTTAAAGC
AAGTAAAACCTCTACAAATGTGGTAAAATCGATAAGGATCTTCCTAGAGCATGGCTACGTAGATAAGTAG
CATGGCGGGTTAATCATTAACTACAAGGAACCCCTAGTGATGGAGTTGGCCACTCCCTCTCTGCGCGCTC
GCTCGCTCACTGAGGCCGGGCGACCAAAGGTCGCCCGACGCCCGGGCTTTGCCCGGGCGGCCTCAGTGAG
CGAGCGAGCGCGCAGCCTTAATTAACCTAATTCACTGGCCGTCGTTTTACAACGTCGTGACTGGGAAAAC
CCTGGCGTTACCCAACTTAATCGCCTTGCAGCACATCCCCCTTTCGCCAGCTGGCGTAATAGCGAAGAGG
CCCGCACCGATCGCCCTTCCCAACAGTTGCGCAGCCTGAATGGCGAATGGG
[124 nt withheld, positions 4392-4515]
C
[91 nt withheld, positions 4517-4607]
A
[49 nt withheld, positions 4609-4657]
CCTTTGACGTTGGAGTCCACGTTCTTT
[37 nt withheld, positions 4685-4721]
ACCCTATCTCGGTCTATTCTTTTGATTTATAAGGGATTTTGCCGATTTCGGCCTATTGGTTAAAAAATGA
GCTGATTTAACAAAAATTTAACGCGAATTTTAACAAAATATTAACGCTTACAATTTAGGTGGCACTTTTC
GGGGAAATGTGCGCGGAACCCCTATTTGTTTATTTTTCTAAATACATTCAAATATGTATCCGCTCATGAG
ACAATAACCCTGATAAATGCTTCAATAATATTGAAAAAGGAAGAGTATGAGTATTCAACATTTCCGTGTC
GCCCTTATTCCCTTTTTTGCGGCATTTTGCCTTCCTGTTTTTGCTCACCCAGAAACGCTGGTGAAAGTAA
AAGATGCTGAAGATCAGTTGGGTGCACGAGTGGGTTACATCGAACTGGATCTCAACAGCGGTAAGATCCT
TGAGAGTTTTCGCCCCGAAGAACGTTTTCCAATGATGAGCACTTTTAAAGTTCTGCTATGTGGCGCGGTA
TTATCCCGTATTGACGCCGGGCAAGAGCAACTCGGTCGCCGCATACACTATTCTCAGAATGACTTGGTTG
AGTACTCACCAGTCACAGAAAAGCATCTTACGGATGGCATGACAGTAAGAGAATTATGCAGTGCTGCCAT
AACCATGAGTGATAACACTGCGGCCAACTTACTTCTGACAACGATCGGAGGACCGAAGGAGCTAACCGCT
TTTTTGCACAACATGGGGGATCATGTAACTCGCCTTGATCGTTGGGAACCGGAGCTGAATGAAGCCATAC
CAAACGACGAGCGTGACACCACGATGCCTGTAGCAATGGCAACAACGTTGCGCAAACTATTAACTGGCGA
ACTACTTACTCTAGCTTCCCGGCAACAATTAATAGACTGGATGGAGGCGGATAAAGTTGCAGGACCACTT
CTGCGCTCGGCCCTTCCGGCTGGCTGGTTTATTGCTGATAAATCTGGAGCCGGTGAGCGTGGGTCTCGCG
GTATCATTGCAGCACTGGGGCCAGATGGTAAGCCCTCCCGTATCGTAGTTATCTACACGACGGGGAGTCA
GGCAACTATGGATGAACGAAATAGACAGATCGCTGAGATAGGTGCCTCACTGATTAAGCATTGGTAACTG
TCAGACCAAGTTTACTCATATATACTTTAGATTGATTTAAAACTTCATTTTTAATTTAAAAGGATCTAGG
TGAAGATCCTTTTTGATAATCTCATGACCAAAATCCCTTAACGTGAGTTTTCGTTCCACTGAGCGTCAGA
CCCCGTAGAAAAGATCAAAGGATCTTCTTGAGATCCTTTTTTTCTGCGCGTAATCTGCTGCTTGCAAACA
AAAAAACCACCGCTACCAGCGGTGGTTTGTTTGCCGGATCAAGAGCTACCAACTCTTTTTCCGAAGGTAA
CTGGCTTCAGCAGAGCGCAGATACCAAATACTGTTCTTCTAGTGTAGCCGTAGTTAGGCCACCACTTCAA
GAACTCTGTAGCACCGCCTACATACCTCGCTCTGCTAATCCTGTTACCAGTGGCTGCTGCCAGTGGCGAT
AAGTCGTGTCTTACCGGGTTGGACTCAAGACGATAGTTACCGGATAAGGCGCAGCGGTCGGGCTGAACGG
GGGGTTCGTGCACACAGCCCAGCTTGGAGCGAACGACCTACACCGAACTGAGATACCTACAGCGTGAGCT
ATGAGAAAGCGCCACGCTTCCCGAAGGGAGAAAGGCGGACAGGTATCCGGTAAGCGGCAGGGTCGGAACA
GGAGAGCGCACGAGGGAGCTTCCAGGGGGAAACGCCTGGTATCTTTATAGTCCTGTCGGGTTTCGCCACC
TCTGACTTGAGCGTCGATTTTTGTGATGCTCGTCAGGGGGGCGGAGCCTATGGAAAAACGCCAGCAACGC
GGCCTTTTTACGGTTCCTGGCCTTTTGCTGGCCTTTTGCTCACATG
Features (pLannotate 1.2.2; 27 found; start..end, strand, type, name):
      1..121     +  rep_origin     RSF ori (fragment): Plasmids containing the RSF 1030 origin of replication can be propagated in E. coli cells that contain additional plasmids with compatible origins.
    123..215     +  CDS            lacI (fragment): lac repressor; lacI; The lac repressor binds to the lac operator to inhibit transcription in E. coli. This inhibition can be relieved by adding lactose or isopropyl-β-D-thiogalactopyranoside (IPTG).
    228..249     +  protein_bind   CAP binding site: CAP binding activates transcription in the presence of cAMP. E. coli catabolite activator protein
    264..294     +  promoter       lac promoter: promoter for the E. coli lac operon
    302..318     +  protein_bind   lac operator: The lac repressor binds to the lac operator to inhibit transcription in E. coli. This inhibition can be relieved by adding lactose or isopropyl-β-D-thiogalactopyranoside (IPTG). lac repressor encoded by lacI
    379..509     -  repeat_region  AAV2 ITR (fragment): inverted terminal repeat of adeno-associated virus serotype 2 inverted
    591..1037    +  promoter       hSyn promoter: human synapsin I promoter; confers neuron-specific expression (Kügler et al., 2003)
   1059..1076    +  misc_feature   MCS (fragment): pUC18/19 multiple cloning site
   1083..1116    +  protein_bind   lox2272: Cre-mediated recombination occurs in the 8-bp core sequence (GGATACTT). lox2272 sites are compatible with each other, but incompatible with loxP or loxN sites (Lee and Saito, 1988). Cre recombinase
   1117..1166    -  intron         β-globin intron (fragment): internally truncated intron from human β-globin
   1167..1200    +  protein_bind   loxP: Cre-mediated recombination occurs in the 8-bp core sequence (GCATACAT). Cre recombinase
   1215..1931    -  CDS            Citrine: Citrine is a basic (constitutively fluorescent) yellow fluorescent protein published in 2001, derived from Aequorea victoria. It has moderate acid sensitivity.
   2037..2085    -  CDS            Chrimson (fragment): red light-drivable channelrhodopsin from Chlamydomonas noctigama (Klapoetke et al., 2014)
   3024..3057    -  protein_bind   lox2272: Cre-mediated recombination occurs in the 8-bp core sequence (GGATACTT). lox2272 sites are compatible with each other, but incompatible with loxP or loxN sites (Lee and Saito, 1988). Cre recombinase
   3058..3107    -  intron         β-globin intron (fragment): internally truncated intron from human β-globin
   3108..3141    -  protein_bind   loxP: Cre-mediated recombination occurs in the 8-bp core sequence (GCATACAT). Cre recombinase
   3142..3166    +  misc_feature   MCS (fragment): pBluescript multiple cloning site
   3166..3754    +  misc_feature   WPRE: woodchuck hepatitis virus posttranscriptional regulatory element
   3755..3774    +  misc_feature   MCS (fragment): pBluescript multiple cloning site
   3803..3924    -  polyA_signal   SV40 poly(A) signal: SV40 polyadenylation signal
   3947..4015    -  CDS            large T antigen (fragment): large T antigen from SV40 (simian virus 40)
   4086..4216    +  repeat_region  AAV2 ITR (fragment): inverted terminal repeat of adeno-associated virus serotype 2 inverted
   4230..4387    +  CDS            lacZα (fragment): LacZα fragment of β-galactosidase; lacZ fragment
   4392..4820    +  rep_origin     f1 ori (sequence partly withheld): f1 bacteriophage origin of replication; arrow indicates direction of (+) strand synthesis
   4873..4977    +  promoter       AmpR promoter: bla
   4978..5838    +  CDS            AmpR: β-lactamase; bla; confers resistance to ampicillin, carbenicillin, and related antibiotics
   6009..6597    +  rep_origin     ori: high-copy-number ColE1/pMB1/pBR322/pUC origin of replication
