[The description below was written by a language model from this plasmid's Addgene catalogue record, the feature table of its GenBank file and pLannotate feature annotations shown in this document.]
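Description:
AAV-flex-oChIEF-citrine is a 6,657 bp adeno-associated virus transfer plasmid for Cre-dependent, neuron-targeted expression of an optogenetic actuator. It is propagated in E. coli on a high-copy ColE1/pUC-type origin with ampicillin selection (AmpR under its own bla promoter). It also carries an f1 phage origin and remnants of a cloning backbone, including lac promoter/operator and lacZα fragments. Two AAV2 inverted terminal repeats flank the expression cassette and allow it to be packaged into recombinant AAV particles when replication and capsid functions are supplied separately.

Between the ITRs, the human synapsin I promoter, which confers neuron-specific expression, drives a FLEX (double-inverted) cassette. The insert is a synthetic, mammalian codon-optimized ChIEF channelrhodopsin variant fused at its C terminus to the yellow fluorescent protein citrine. It sits in antisense orientation between two pairs of incompatible recombination sites: lox2272 and loxP upstream, and the same two sites in the opposite orientation downstream. Without Cre, no sense transcript of the opsin fusion is made. Cre inverts the cassette through one lox pair and then excises a site of the other pair, which locks the coding sequence in the sense orientation. A WPRE follows the floxed region to enhance transcript stability and expression, and an SV40 polyadenylation signal follows the WPRE.

The automated annotation labels only citrine and a short channelrhodopsin-like fragment within the inverted region, so the opsin itself is largely unannotated. The accompanying GenBank record covers only an 812 bp stretch containing one loxP and one lox2272 site. The construct suits light-driven activation and fluorescent labelling of Cre-defined neuronal populations.
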