Addgene plasmid #50973: AAV-flex-oChIEF-citrine
Purpose: flexed oChIEF-citrine construct in an AAV transfer vector containing AAV2 ITR
Depositing lab: Roger Tsien. Depositing organization: University of California, San Diego (UCSD). Publication: Characterization of engineered channelrhodopsin variants with improved properties and kinetics. Lin JY, Lin MZ, Steinbach P, Tsien RY. Biophys J. 2009 Mar 4;96(5):1803-14. doi: 10.1016/j.bpj.2008.11.034. PubMed 19254539.
Backbone
  Vector backbone: AAV2
  Backbone size w/o insert (bp): 4599
  Total vector size (bp): 6657
  Vector type: AAV
Growth in bacteria
  Bacterial resistance: Ampicillin, 100 μg/mL
  Growth temperature: 37°C
  Growth strain: NEB Stable
  Growth instructions: Regular growing condition.
  Copy number: Unknown
Gene/Insert
  Gene/Insert name: ChIEF-citrine
  Species: Synthetic
  Insert size (bp): 2089
  Mutation: inverted and inserted between two lox sites
  GenBank ID: KF437396
  Promoter: human synapsin promoter
  Tag / fusion protein: citrine (C terminal on insert)
  Cloning method: Restriction Enzyme; 5′ cloning site BamHI (not destroyed); 3′ cloning site HindIII (not destroyed)
  Sequencing primers: 5′ none; 3′ none
Resource information
  A portion of this plasmid was derived from a plasmid made by: From Dr. Lin Tian at Janelia Farm Research Campus (currently at UC Davis)
Terms and licenses: Academic/Nonprofit Terms; Industry Terms: Not Available to Industry
Depositor comments: WPRE is inserted after the citrine before SV40 polyA.
How to cite: AAV-flex-oChIEF-citrine was a gift from Roger Tsien (Addgene plasmid # 50973 ; http://n2t.net/addgene:50973 ; RRID:Addgene_50973)
