LOCUS       Exported 812 bp ds-DNA linear SYN 04-JUN-2021
DEFINITION  flexed oChIEF-citrine construct in an AAV transfer vector containing
            AAV2 ITR.
ACCESSION   .
VERSION     .
KEYWORDS    AAV-flex-oChIEF-citrine
SOURCE      synthetic DNA construct
  ORGANISM  synthetic DNA construct
REFERENCE   1 (bases 1 to 812)
  AUTHORS   Lin JY, Lin MZ, Steinbach P, Tsien RY
  TITLE     Characterization of engineered channelrhodopsin variants with
            improved properties and kinetics.
  JOURNAL   Biophys J. 2009 Mar 4;96(5):1803-14. doi: 10.1016/j.bpj.2008.11.034.
  PUBMED    19254539
REFERENCE   2 (bases 1 to 812)
  AUTHORS   .
  TITLE     Direct Submission
  JOURNAL   Exported Jun 4, 2021 from SnapGene Server 1.1.58
            http://www.snapgene.com
FEATURES             Location/Qualifiers
     source          1..812
                     /organism="synthetic DNA construct"
                     /mol_type="other DNA"
     protein_bind    45..78
                     /label=loxP
                     /bound_moiety="Cre recombinase"
                     /note="Cre-mediated recombination occurs in the 8-bp core
                     sequence (GCATACAT)."
     protein_bind    129..162
                     /label=lox2272
                     /bound_moiety="Cre recombinase"
                     /note="Cre-mediated recombination occurs in the 8-bp core
                     sequence (GGATACTT). lox2272 sites are compatible with each
                     other, but incompatible with loxP or loxN sites (Lee and
                     Saito, 1988)."
ORIGIN
        1 ttgtaatcca gaggttgatt atcgataagc ttgatatcga attcataact tcgtatagca
       61 tacattatac gaagttattc tttgcaccat tctaaagaat aacagtgata atttctgggt
      121 taaggcaaat aacttcgtat aggatacttt atacgaagtt atgctagcac catggtgagc
      181 agaagaccct ggctgctggc cctggccctg gccgtggccc tggccgccgg cagcgccggc
      241 gccagcaccg gcagcgacgc caccgtgccc gtggccaccc aggacggccc cgactacgtg
      301 ttccacagag cccacgagag aatgctgttc cagaccagct acaccctgga gaacaacggc
      361 agcgtgatct gcatccccaa caacggccag tgcttctgcc tggcctggct gaagagtaac
      421 ggcaccaacg ccgagaagct ggccgccaac atcctgcagt ggatcacctt cgccctgagc
      481 gccctgtgcc tgatgttcta cggctaccag acctggaaga gtacctgcgg ctgggaggag
      541 atctacgtgg ccaccatcga gatgatcaag ttcatcatag agtacttcca cgagttcgac
      601 gagcccgccg tgatctacag cagcaacggc aacaagaccg tgtggctgag atacgccgag
      661 tggctgctga cctgccccgt ggtcctgatc cacctgagca acctgaccgg cctggccaac
      721 gactacaaca agagaaccat gggcctgctg gtgagcgaca tcggcaccat cgtgtggggc
      781 accaccgccg ccctgagcaa gggctacgtg ag
//
