>Addgene plasmid #50973 | AAV-flex-oChIEF-citrine | addgene partial sequence | sequence record 79123 | hSyn1pro-F 5'-gcaagtgggttttaggacca-3'
CCGACCCCGACCCACTGGACAAGCACCCAACCCCCATTCCCCAAATTGCGCATCCCCTATCAGAGAGGGG
GAGGGGAAACAGGATGCGGCGAGGCGCGTGCGCACTGCCAGCTTCAGCACCGCGGACAGTGCCTTCGCCC
CCGCCTGGCGGCGCGCGCCACCGCCGCCTCAGCACTGAAGGCGCGCTGACGTCACTCGCCGGTCCCCCGC
AAACTCCCCTTCCCGGCCACCTTGGTCGCGTCCGCGCCGCCGCCGGCCCAGCCGGACCGCACCACGCGAG
GCGCGAGATAGGGGGGCACGGGCGCGACCATCTGCGCTGCGGCGCCGGCGACTCAGCGCTGCCTCAGTCT
GCGGTGGGCAGCGGAGGAGTCGTGTCGTGCCTGAGAGCGCAGTCGAATTCAAGCTGATAGCAAGGATCCT
CTAGAGTCGACTCCGGAATAACTTCGTATAGGATACTTTATACGAAGTTATGCAGAATGGTAGCTGGATT
GTAGCTGCTATTAGCAATATGAAACCTCTTAATAACTTCGTATAGCATACATTATACGAAGTTAT
