>Addgene plasmid #50973 | AAV-flex-oChIEF-citrine | addgene partial sequence | sequence record 79125 | EGFP-N 5'-CGTCGCCGTCCAGCTCGACCAG-3'
CCTTGCTCACCATCTCGAGGCTGCTCTCGTACTTGCCGGTGCCCTTGTTCACGGCGCCGGCCTCGGCCTC
GTCCTCCACCAGGGTCTCCACCTCGATCTCGGTGCCGCCGATGTTCAGCTTGGTGGTCTTTCTGATGTCG
CCGTGGATCAGGATGTGCTCGTGGATCAGCACTCTCAGGTAGTGGCCCAGCAGGCCCCAGCAGTTCTTGC
TCATCAGGTCGATGATGGTGTGGCCCACGGTGCTGCCGTACACGCTCAGCACGCCGAAGCCCTCGGGGCC
CAGGATGAACAGGATGGGGAACATGCCCCAGCTCACGAAGAACAGCCAGGCCATGCCGGTCACCACCTGT
CTGCATCTGCCCTTGGGCACGGTGTGGTAGGCCTCGATGTACACCTTGGCGGCGTTGAAGAAGGTGTAGA
TGCCGTAGCACAGGCCCATCAGGAAGAAGATCACTCTCACGTAGCCCTTGCTCAGGGCGGCGGTGGTGCC
CCACACGATGGTGCCGATGTCGCTCACCAGCAGGCCCATGGTTCTCTTGTTGTAGTCGTTGGCCAGGCCG
GTCAGGTTGCTCAGGTGGATCAGGACCACGGGGCAGGTCAGCAGCCACTCGGCGTATCTCAGCCACACGG
TCTTGTTGCCGTTGCTGCTGTAGATCACGGCGGGCTCGTCGAACTCGTGGAAGTACTCTATGATGAACTT
GATCATCTCGATGGTGGCCACGTAGATCTCCTCCCAGCCGCAGGTACTCTTCCAGGTCTGGTAGCCGTAG
AACATCA
