>Addgene plasmid #50973 | AAV-flex-oChIEF-citrine | addgene partial sequence | sequence record 132172 | CitrineRV 5'-CATCAGGCCGTAGCCGAAGG-3'
GGGCAGCTTGCCGGTGGTGCAGATGAACTTCAGGGTCAGCTTGCCGTAGGTGGCATCGCCCTCGCCCTCG
CCGGACACGCTGAACTTGTGGCCGTTTACGTCGCCGTCCAGCTCGACCAGGATGGGCACCACCCCGGTGA
ACAGCTCCTCGCCCTTGCTCACCATCTCGAGGCTGCTCTCGTACTTGCCGGTGCCCTTGTTCACGGCGCC
GGCCTCGGCCTCGTCCTCCACCAGGGTCTCCACCTCGATCTCGGTGCCGCCGATGTTCAGCTTGGTGGTC
TTTCTGATGTCGCCGTGGATCAGGATGTGCTCGTGGATCAGCACTCTCAGGTAGTGGCCCAGCAGGCCCC
AGCAGTTCTTGCTCATCAGGTCGATGATGGTGTGGCCCACGGTGCTGCCGTACACGCTCAGCACGCCGAA
GCCCTCGGGGCCCAGGATGAACAGGATGGGGAACATGCCCCAGCTCACGAAGAACAGCCAGGCCATGCCG
GTCACCACCTGTCTGCATCTGCCCTTGGGCACGGTGTGGTAGGCCTCGATGTACACCTTGGCGGCGTTGA
AGAAGGTGTAGATGCCGTAGCACAGGCCCATCAGGAAGAAGATCACTCTCACGTAGCCCTTGCTCAGGGC
GGCGGTGGTGCCCCACACGATGGTGCCGATGTCGCTCACCAGCAGGCCCATGGTTCTCTTGTTGTAGTCG
TTGGCCAGGCCGGTCAGGTTGCTCAGGTGG
